>Addgene plasmid #212979 | pT7CFE1_EVD68_3ABC | addgene full sequence | sequence record 420356 | Addgene NGS Result
TTGAGATCCTTTTTTTCTGCGCGTAATCTGCTGCTTGCAAACAAAAAAACCACCGCTACCAGCGGTGGTT
TGTTTGCCGGATCAAGAGCTACCAACTCTTTTTCCGAAGGTAACTGGCTTCAGCAGAGCGCAGATACCAA
ATACTGTTCTTCTAGTGTAGCCGTAGTTAGGCCACCACTTCAAGAACTCTGTAGCACCGCCTACATACCT
CGCTCTGCTAATCCTGTTACCAGTGGCTGCTGCCAGTGGCGATAAGTCGTGTCTTACCGGGTTGGACTCA
AGACGATAGTTACCGGATAAGGCGCAGCGGTCGGGCTGAACGGGGGGTTCGTGCACACAGCCCAGCTTGG
AGCGAACGACCTACACCGAACTGAGATACCTACAGCGTGAGCTATGAGAAAGCGCCACGCTTCCCGAAGG
GAGAAAGGCGGACAGGTATCCGGTAAGCGGCAGGGTCGGAACAGGAGAGCGCACGAGGGAGCTTCCAGGG
GGAAACGCCTGGTATCTTTATAGTCCTGTCGGGTTTCGCCACCTCTGACTTGAGCGTCGATTTTTGTGAT
GCTCGTCAGGGGGGCGGAGCCTATGGAAAAACGCCAGCAACGCGGCCTTTTTACGGTTCCTGGCCTTTTG
CTGGCCTTTTGCTCACATGTTCTTTCCTGCGTTATCCCCTGATTCTGTGGATAACCGTATTACCGCCTTT
GAGTGAGCTGATACCGCTCGCCGCAGCCGAACGACCGAGCGCAGCGAGTCAGTGAGCGAGGAAGCCCGGA
TATAGTTCCTCCTTTCAGCAAAAAACCCCTCAAGACCCGTTTAGAGGCCCCAAGGGGTTATGCTAGTTAT
TGCTCAGCGGACTAGTGTTTAAACTTTTTTTTTTTTTTTTTTTTTTTTTTTTTTCAGTCAGATCTCAGTG
GTGGTGGTGGTGGTGCTCGAGTGTGTATCGGAAAAGTAAGAGTGTAGTAGCATTGCTGCAAATCCTTGAG
CTCCATTTCCACCTACATGTATTCCTATCACCTTACCTGTAGTTGTCACCACACCACCACACTGGCCAGC
TCTTGTTGGGAAGTTATACATTAAAATGCGGTGCGTCGGTGTACCACCTAGGTTCAAGAAGCCATAATTG
GTGACTTGTCCAACTGGGATATACATATTTGGGAATTTTGATGTATGTACGCTAAGCACAGCGTCATTGT
AATCATCCTCATATCTGGGCAGAAAATGTCTGATATCTCTAAATTTTTGATTACGGTCTAATTTGACTAT
GGTTATCTCTAAGTTTGTATCAGTCAAGTCTCTAAGTGCACACGCATCTAAAACTTTAGTCTCTACATCA
TTAATGTAAATGGTTTCTCCAACAGATGCGTGTGTGGGGATGACCGCTACCCTATCATATACACCCAGCA
TGGTGAACTCACCCTTTTCAGTCCTTGCAATGACGGTATTTTTCTTCATTATGGCTTGTGCAAAATCGAA
CCCTGGTCCTTGCACTTTAGCTGTTCTGAGAGAGGGTACTTTAGGTTTAGGATTGGGGATTCCTGTGTAT
GGACCCTGAATGCCAGCAAAAAGTTTGTATATAACATAAACTACACCAGCTATTGATACAAAGGTGGCAA
TGGCTTGTAGAGTAATAAAAGCTCTACTAATGTGTTTTTCTACTATTAGCTCATTTGATGGGTGTACTAC
AATCCATCCTTTCTTTTGGCAATAATCCCTAACTTCTTGAGAATCCACTGACCTAAGAAGGTCATTTATA
GCATCAGGAGCTGGTGTATCTGGGGTGACTGAAATTTTGATCTCTTTAAACTGTGGAGGCCCGAATTCGG
ATCCCATATGGGTGGTGGCCAGGGCGTAGTCGGGCACGTCGTAGGGGTAGGCCATATTATCATCGTGTTT
TTCAAAGGAAAACCACGTCCCCGTGGTTCGGGGGGCCTAGACGTTTTTTAACCTCGACTAAACACATGTA
AAGCATGTGCACCGAGGCCCCAGATCAGATCCCATACAATGGGGTACCTTCTGGGCATCCTTCAGCCCCT
TGTTGAATACGCTTGAGGTGAGCCATTTGACTCTTTCCACAACTATCCAACTCACAACGTGGCACTGGGG
TTGTGCCGCCTTTGCAGGTGTATCTTATACACGTGGCTTTTGGCCGCAGAGGCACCTGTCGCCAGGTGGG
GGGTTCCGCTGCCTGCAAAGGGTCGCTACAGACGTTGTTTGTCTTCAAGAAGCTTCCAGAGGAACTGCTT
CCTTCACGACATTCAACAGACCTTGCATTCCTTTGGCGAGAGGGGAAAGACCCCTAGGAATGCTCGTCAA
GAAGACAGGGCCAGGTTTCCGGGCCCTCACATTGCCAAAAGACGGCAATATGGTGGAAAATAACCGGAAT
TAATTCGCCCTATAGTGAGTCGTATTACAATTCACTGGCCGTCGTTTTACAACGTCGTGACTGGGAAAAC
CCTGGCGTTACCCAACTTAATCGCCTTGCAGCACATCCCCCTTTCGCCAGCTGGCGTAATAGCGAAGAGG
CCCGCACCGATCGCCCTTCCCAACAGTTGCGCAGCCTGAATGGCGAATGG
[124 nt withheld, positions 2571-2694]
C
[91 nt withheld, positions 2696-2786]
A
[49 nt withheld, positions 2788-2836]
CCTTTGACGTTGGAGTCCACGTTCTTT
[37 nt withheld, positions 2864-2900]
ACCCTATCTCGGTCTATTCTTTTGATTTATAAGGGATTTTGCCGATTTCGGCCTATTGGTTAAAAAATGA
GCTGATTTAACAAAAATTTAACGCGAATTTTAACAAAATATTAACGCTTACAATTTCCTGATGCGGTATT
TTCTCCTTACGCATCTGTGCGGTATTTCACACCGCATATATGGTGCACTCTCAGTACAATCTGCTCTGAT
GCCGCATAGTTAAGCCAGCCCCGACACCCGCCAACACCCGCTGACGCGCCCTGACGGGCTTGTCTGCTCC
CGGCATCCGCTTACAGACAAGCTGTGACCGTCTCCGGGAGCTGCATGTGTCAGAGGTTTTCACCGTCATC
ACCGAAACGCGCGAGACGAAAGGGCCTCGTGATACGCCTATTTTTATAGGTTAATGTCATGATAATAATG
GTTTCTTAGACGTCAGGTGGCACTTTTCGGGGAAATGTGCGCGGAACCCCTATTTGTTTATTTTTCTAAA
TACATTCAAATATGTATCCGCTCATGAGACAATAACCCTGATAAATGCTTCAATAATATTGAAAAAGGAA
GAGTATGAGTATTCAACATTTCCGTGTCGCCCTTATTCCCTTTTTTGCGGCATTTTGCCTTCCTGTTTTT
GCTCACCCAGAAACGCTGGTGAAAGTAAAAGATGCTGAAGATCAGTTGGGTGCACGAGTGGGTTACATCG
AACTGGATCTCAACAGCGGTAAGATCCTTGAGAGTTTTCGCCCCGAAGAACGTTTTCCAATGATGAGCAC
TTTTAAAGTTCTGCTATGTGGCGCGGTATTATCCCGTATTGACGCCGGGCAAGAGCAACTCGGTCGCCGC
ATACACTATTCTCAGAATGACTTGGTTGAGTACTCACCAGTCACAGAAAAGCATCTTACGGATGGCATGA
CAGTAAGAGAATTATGCAGTGCTGCCATAACCATGAGTGATAACACTGCGGCCAACTTACTTCTGACAAC
GATCGGAGGACCGAAGGAGCTAACCGCTTTTTTGCACAACATGGGGGATCATGTAACTCGCCTTGATCGT
TGGGAACCGGAGCTGAATGAAGCCATACCAAACGACGAGCGTGACACCACGATGCCTGTAGCAATGGCAA
CAACGTTGCGCAAACTATTAACTGGCGAACTACTTACTCTAGCTTCCCGGCAACAATTAATAGACTGGAT
GGAGGCGGATAAAGTTGCAGGACCACTTCTGCGCTCGGCCCTTCCGGCTGGCTGGTTTATTGCTGATAAA
TCTGGAGCCGGTGAGCGTGGGTCTCGCGGTATCATTGCAGCACTGGGGCCAGATGGTAAGCCCTCCCGTA
TCGTAGTTATCTACACGACGGGGAGTCAGGCAACTATGGATGAACGAAATAGACAGATCGCTGAGATAGG
TGCCTCACTGATTAAGCATTGGTAACTGTCAGACCAAGTTTACTCATATATACTTTAGATTGATTTAAAA
CTTCATTTTTAATTTAAAAGGATCTAGGTGAAGATCCTTTTTGATAATCTCATGACCAAAATCCCTTAAC
GTGAGTTTTCGTTCCACTGAGCGTCAGACCCCGTAGAAAAGATCAAAGGATCTTC
Features (pLannotate 1.2.2; 12 found; start..end, strand, type, name):
      1..589     +  rep_origin     ori: high-copy-number ColE1/pMB1/pBR322/pUC origin of replication
    789..836     -  terminator     T7 terminator: transcription terminator for bacteriophage T7 RNA polymerase
    908..925     -  CDS            9xHis (fragment): 9xHis affinity tag
    931..1812    -  CDS            POLG_HED68 (fragment): Experimental evidence at protein level: Swiss-Prot protein existence level 1. [RNA-directed RNA polymerase]: Replicates the viral genomic RNA on the surface of intracellular membranes. May form linear arrays of subunits that propagate along a strong head-to-tail interaction called interface-I. Covalently attaches UMP to a tyrosine of VPg, which is used to prime RNA synthesis. The positive stranded RNA genome is first replicated at virus induced membranous vesicles, creating a dsRNA genomic replication form. This dsRNA is then used as template to synthesize positive stranded RNA genomes. ss(+)R
   1877..2338    -  misc_feature   IRES: internal ribosome entry site (IRES) of the encephalomyocarditis virus (EMCV)
   2389..2407    -  promoter       T7 promoter: promoter for bacteriophage T7 RNA polymerase
   2410..2567    +  CDS            lacZα (fragment): LacZα fragment of β-galactosidase; lacZ fragment
   2571..2999    +  rep_origin     f1 ori (sequence partly withheld): f1 bacteriophage origin of replication; arrow indicates direction of (+) strand synthesis
   3027..3128    -  misc_feature   bom (fragment): basis of mobility region from pBR322
   3230..3265    -  CDS            rop (fragment): Rop protein, which maintains plasmids at low copy number; rop
   3360..3464    +  promoter       AmpR promoter: bla
   3465..4325    +  CDS            AmpR: β-lactamase; bla; confers resistance to ampicillin, carbenicillin, and related antibiotics
