[The description below was written by a language model from this plasmid's Addgene catalogue record and pLannotate feature annotations shown in this document.]
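Description:
pT7CFE1_EVD68_3ABC is a roughly 4.5 kb plasmid built on the commercial pT7CFE1 backbone, a vector designed for cell-free protein synthesis in mammalian coupled transcription/translation extracts rather than for expression in living cells. It is propagated in E. coli as a high-copy plasmid through a ColE1/pUC-type origin and selected with ampicillin via the β-lactamase gene and its native promoter. An f1 phage origin is also present, along with short remnants of lacZα, bom and rop that are backbone leftovers without a functional role here.

The expression cassette, which lies on the reverse strand of the deposited sequence, begins with a T7 promoter that drives transcription by T7 RNA polymerase. This is followed by the encephalomyocarditis virus IRES, which allows efficient cap-independent translation initiation in the extract. Downstream sits the insert, about 0.9 kb, cloned between EcoRI and XhoI sites. It encodes the 3ABC region of the enterovirus D68 strain MO/14/18947 polyprotein, that is, the precursor spanning 3A, 3B (VPg) and the 3C protease. The automated annotation matches it to the EV-D68 polyprotein; the polymerase text attached to that hit is generic to the whole polyprotein entry and does not describe this fragment. The catalogue lists an N-terminal HA tag supplied by the backbone, which the feature table did not annotate. The table does detect a partial polyhistidine tag immediately downstream of the insert, although the record does not state whether it is translated in frame. A T7 terminator closes the unit. According to the record, the construct is intended for producing 3ABC in mammalian in vitro translation extracts; specific downstream experiments are not stated.
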