Addgene plasmid #212979: pT7CFE1_EVD68_3ABC
Purpose: ncodes EV-D68 MO/14/18947 3ABC optimized for expression in mammalian transcription/translation extracts
Depositing lab: Karla Kirkegaard. Depositing organization: Stanford University.
Backbone
  Vector backbone: pT7CFE1
  Backbone manufacturer: Thermo Scientific
  Backbone size w/o insert (bp): 3500
  Total vector size (bp): 4493
  Vector type: Mammalian Cell Free Protein Expression
Growth in bacteria
  Bacterial resistance: Ampicillin, 100 μg/mL
  Growth temperature: 37°C
  Growth strain: DH5alpha
  Copy number: High Copy
Gene/Insert
  Gene/Insert name: EV-D68 MO/14/18947 3ABC
  Species: EV-D68 MO/14/18947
  Insert size (bp): 887
  GenBank ID: KM851225.1
  Promoter: T7
  Tag / fusion protein: HA (N terminal on backbone)
  Cloning method: Restriction Enzyme; 5′ cloning site EcoRI (not destroyed); 3′ cloning site XhoI (not destroyed)
  Sequencing primers: 5′ CACGATGATAATATGGCCTACCCCTACGACG; 3′ CAGTCAGATCTCAGTGGTGGTGGTGG
Terms and licenses: Academic/Nonprofit Terms; Industry Terms: Not Available to Industry
How to cite: pT7CFE1_EVD68_3ABC was a gift from Karla Kirkegaard (Addgene plasmid # 212979 ; http://n2t.net/addgene:212979 ; RRID:Addgene_212979)
